Addgene plasmid #156853: pD649-HAsp-SIGLEC5-Fc(DAPA)-AviTag-6xHis
Purpose: Mammalian expression of cell-surface protein extracellular domain fused to Fc(DAPA)-Avi-6xHis. Protein is secreted from cells.
Depositing lab: Chris Garcia. Depositing organization: Stanford University. Publication: A Human IgSF Cell-Surface Interactome Reveals a Complex Network of Protein-Protein Interactions. Wojtowicz WM, Vielmetter J, Fernandes RA, Siepe DH, Eastman CL, Chisholm GB, Cox S, Klock H, Anderson PW, Rue SM, Miller JJ, Glaser SM, Bragstad ML, Vance J, Lam AW, Lesley SA, Zinn K, Garcia KC. Cell. 2020 Aug 20;182(4):1027-1043.e17. doi: 10.1016/j.cell.2020.07.025. PubMed 32822567.
Backbone
  Vector backbone: pD649
  Backbone size w/o insert (bp): 6106
  Vector type: Mammalian Expression
Growth in bacteria
  Bacterial resistance: Ampicillin, 100 μg/mL
  Growth temperature: 37°C
  Growth strain: DH5alpha
  Copy number: High Copy
Gene/Insert
  Gene/Insert name: SIGLEC5 (alt name: SIGL5)
  Species: H. sapiens (human)
  Insert size (bp): 1275
  Mutation: Fc region of human IgG contains D265A and P329A mutations (DAPA)
  Entrez Gene: SIGLEC5 (a.k.a. CD170, CD33L2, OB-BP2, OBBP2, SIGLEC-5)
  Promoter: CMV/SP6
  Tag / fusion protein: Fc(DAPA)-AviTag-6xHis (C terminal on backbone)
  Cloning method: Restriction Enzyme; 5′ cloning site GCGGCCGC (not destroyed); 3′ cloning site GGCGCGCC (not destroyed)
  Sequencing primers: 5′ ATTTAGGTGACACTATAG; 3′ CACGTACCAGTTGAACTTCACC
Resource information
  A portion of this plasmid was derived from a plasmid made by: synthesis by ThermoFisher
Terms and licenses: Academic/Nonprofit Terms; Industry Terms: Not Available to Industry
Depositor comments: Some plasmids in this collection may have an IS4-like element ISVsa5 family transposase upstream of the CMV promoter.
How to cite: pD649-HAsp-SIGLEC5-Fc(DAPA)-AviTag-6xHis was a gift from Chris Garcia (Addgene plasmid # 156853 ; http://n2t.net/addgene:156853 ; RRID:Addgene_156853)
