[The description below was written by a language model from this plasmid's Addgene catalogue record and pLannotate feature annotations shown in this document.]
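Description:
pD649-HAsp-SIGLEC5-Fc(DAPA)-AviTag-6xHis is a mammalian expression plasmid built on the pD649 backbone for producing the extracellular domain of human SIGLEC5 (CD170), a sialic-acid-binding adhesion molecule of the immunoglobulin superfamily, as a secreted Fc fusion protein. It is maintained in E. coli at high copy through a ColE1/pUC-type origin and selected with ampicillin via the β-lactamase gene. The sequenced record totals 7,381 nt. Short annotated fragments of KanR, lacZα, the rrnB T2 terminator, a lac operator and a partial f1 ori appear to be backbone remnants rather than functional parts.

The expression cassette is driven by the CMV immediate-early enhancer and promoter, followed by a fragment of CMV intron A and an SP6 promoter, which could allow in vitro transcription. An N-terminal secretion signal (named HAsp in the construct, although the annotation matches part of it to a mouse IgH signal sequence) directs the protein into the secretory pathway. The SIGLEC5 ectodomain sits between preserved NotI and AscI cloning sites and is fused in frame to a human IgG1 Fc carrying the D265A and P329A (DAPA) substitutions, which are generally used to reduce Fc effector interactions. According to the record, an AviTag for site-specific biotinylation and a 6xHis tag for metal-affinity purification follow the Fc, although neither is annotated separately. A bGH polyadenylation signal ends the transcript. A second cassette, with SV40 and EM7 promoters, a puromycin N-acetyltransferase gene and an SV40 poly(A), offers puromycin selection in mammalian cells.

The plasmid belongs to a collection made for mapping protein-protein interactions among human IgSF cell-surface proteins. The depositor notes that some members may carry an IS4-like transposase insertion upstream of the CMV promoter; no such feature is annotated here.
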