Features (pLannotate 1.2.2; 21 found; start..end, strand, type, name):
     77..380     +  enhancer       CMV enhancer: human cytomegalovirus immediate early enhancer
    381..584     +  promoter       CMV promoter: human cytomegalovirus (CMV) immediate early promoter
    720..763     +  intron         CMV intron (fragment): modified intron A from human cytomegalovirus
    815..833     +  promoter       SP6 promoter: promoter for bacteriophage SP6 RNA polymerase
    837..874     +  CDS            IgH signal sequence (fragment): signal sequence from the mouse immunoglobulin heavy chain variable region
    983..2269    +  CDS            SIGLEC5 (fragment): SIGL5_HUMAN - Also known as CD33L2, OBBP2. Experimental evidence at protein level: Swiss-Prot protein existence level 1. Putative adhesion molecule that mediates sialic-acid dependent binding to cells. Binds equally to alpha-2,3-linked and alpha-2,6-linked sialic acid. The sialic acid recognition site may be masked by cis interactions with sialic acids on the same cell surface. From Homo sapiens (Human).
   2273..2950    +  CDS            IGHG1 (fragment): IGHG1_HUMAN - Experimental evidence at protein level: Swiss-Prot protein existence level 1. Constant region of immunoglobulin heavy chains. Immunoglobulins, also known as antibodies, are membrane-bound or secreted glycoproteins produced by B lymphocytes. In the recognition phase of humoral immunity, the membrane-bound immunoglobulins serve as receptors which, upon binding of a specific antigen, trigger the clonal expansion and differentiation of B lymphocytes into immunoglobulins- secreting plasma cells. Secreted immunoglobulins mediate the effector phase of humoral immunity, which results in
   3165..3276    +  polyA_signal   bGH poly(A) signal: bovine growth hormone polyadenylation signal
   3277..3385    +  rep_origin     f1 ori (fragment): f1 bacteriophage origin of replication; arrow indicates direction of (+) strand synthesis
   3399..3728    +  promoter       SV40 promoter: SV40 enhancer and early promoter
   3776..3823    +  promoter       EM7 promoter: synthetic bacterial promoter&nbsp
   3842..4441    +  CDS            PuroR (fragment): puromycin N-acetyltransferase; pac from Streptomyces; confers resistance to puromycin
   4451..4576    +  CDS            ble (fragment): BLE_KLEPN - Experimental evidence at protein level: Swiss-Prot protein existence level 1. Binding protein with a strong affinity to the bleomycin family of antibiotics. Binds to CL990; an antimitotic-antibiotic compound. From Klebsiella pneumoniae.
   4571..4692    +  polyA_signal   SV40 poly(A) signal: SV40 polyadenylation signal
   4745..5605    -  CDS            AmpR: β-lactamase; bla; confers resistance to ampicillin, carbenicillin, and related antibiotics
   5608..5704    -  promoter       AmpR promoter (fragment): bla
   5734..5758    -  CDS            KanR (fragment): aminoglycoside phosphotransferase; aph(3')-Ia; confers resistance to kanamycin
   5869..6457    +  rep_origin     ori: high-copy-number ColE1/pMB1/pBR322/pUC origin of replication
   6682..6699    +  terminator     rrnB T2 terminator (fragment): transcription terminator T2 from the E. coli rrnB gene
   6724..6743    -  CDS            lacZα (fragment): LacZα fragment of β-galactosidase; lacZ fragment
   7199..7215    +  protein_bind   lac operator: The lac repressor binds to the lac operator to inhibit transcription in E. coli. This inhibition can be relieved by adding lactose or isopropyl-β-D-thiogalactopyranoside (IPTG). lac repressor encoded by lacI
>Addgene plasmid #156853 | pD649-HAsp-SIGLEC5-Fc(DAPA)-AviTag-6xHis | addgene full sequence | sequence record 410016 | Addgene NGS Result
GGCATTGATTATTGACTAGTTATTAATAGTAATCAATTACGGGGTCATTAGTTCATAGCCCATATATGGA
GTTCCGCGTTACATAACTTACGGTAAATGGCCCGCCTGGCTGACCGCCCAACGACCCCCGCCCATTGACG
TCAATAATGACGTATGTTCCCATAGTAACGCCAATAGGGACTTTCCATTGACGTCAATGGGTGGAGTATT
TACGGTAAACTGCCCACTTGGCAGTACATCAAGTGTATCATATGCCAAGTACGCCCCCTATTGACGTCAA
TGACGGTAAATGGCCCGCCTGGCATTATGCCCAGTACATGACCTTATGGGACTTTCCTACTTGGCAGTAC
ATCTACGTATTAGTCATCGCTATTACCATGGTGATGCGGTTTTGGCAGTACATCAATGGGCGTGGATAGC
GGTTTGACTCACGGGGATTTCCAAGTCTCCACCCCATTGACGTCAATGGGAGTTTGTTTTGGCACCAAAA
TCAACGGGACTTTCCAAAATGTCGTAACAACTCCGCCCCATTGACGCAAATGGGCGGTAGGCGTGTACGG
TGGGAGGTCTATATAAGCAGAGCTCGTTTAGTGAACCGTCAGATCGCCTGGAGACGCCATCCACGCTGTT
TTGACCTCCATAGAAGACACCGGGACCGATCCAGCCTCCGCGGCCGGGAACGGTGCATTGGAACGCGGAT
TCCCCGTGCCAAGAGTGACGTAAGTACCGCCTATAGAGTCTATAGGCCCACCCCCTTGGCTTCGTTAGAA
CGCGGCTACAATTAATACATAACCTTATGTATCATACACATACGATTTAGGTGACACTATAGAATAACAT
CCACTTTGCCTTTCTCTCCACAGGTGTCCACTCCCAGGTCCAACTGCACCTCGGTTCTATCGAAAACGCG
CCTGCTAGCGCCACCATGAAGACCATCATTGCCCTGAGCTACATCTTCTGCCTGGTGTTCGCTGCGGCCG
CCGAAAAGCCTGTGTATGAGCTGCAGGTCCAGAAAAGCGTGACCGTGCAAGAGGGCCTGTGTGTGCTGGT
GCCTTGCAGCTTTAGCTACCCTTGGCGGAGCTGGTACAGCAGCCCTCCTCTGTACGTGTACTGGTTCAGA
GATGGCGAGATCCCCTACTACGCCGAGGTGGTGGCCACAAACAACCCCGACAGAAGAGTGAAGCCCGAGA
CACAGGGCAGATTCAGACTGCTGGGCGACGTGCAGAAGAAGAACTGCAGCCTGAGCATCGGCGACGCCCG
GATGGAAGATACCGGCAGCTACTTCTTCAGAGTGGAACGCGGCAGGGACGTGAAGTACAGCTACCAGCAG
AACAAGCTGAACCTGGAAGTGACAGCCCTGATCGAGAAGCCCGACATCCACTTTCTGGAACCCCTGGAAA
GCGGCAGACCCACCAGACTGTCTTGTAGCCTGCCTGGCAGCTGTGAAGCTGGCCCTCCACTGACCTTTAG
CTGGACCGGCAATGCCCTGTCTCCTCTGGACCCTGAGACAACCAGAAGCAGCGAGCTGACCCTGACACCT
AGACCTGAGGACCACGGCACCAATCTGACCTGCCAGATGAAGAGGCAGGGCGCCCAAGTGACCACCGAGA
GAACAGTGCAGCTGAACGTGTCCTACGCTCCCCAGACCATCACCATCTTCCGGAACGGAATCGCCCTGGA
AATCCTGCAGAACACCAGCTACCTGCCTGTGCTGGAAGGCCAGGCTCTGAGACTGCTGTGTGACGCCCCT
AGCAATCCTCCTGCTCACCTGAGCTGGTTTCAGGGCAGCCCAGCTCTGAACGCCACACCTATCAGCAACA
CCGGCATCCTGGAACTGAGAAGAGTGCGGAGCGCTGAGGAAGGCGGCTTCACTTGTAGAGCCCAGCATCC
TCTGGGCTTTCTGCAGATCTTCCTGAACCTGAGCGTGTACAGCCTGCCACAGCTGCTGGGACCTAGCTGT
TCTTGGGAAGCCGAGGGCCTGCACTGCCGGTGTAGCTTTAGAGCTAGACCCGCTCCTAGCCTGTGTTGGC
GGCTGGAAGAGAAACCTCTGGAAGGCAATAGCAGCCAGGGCAGCTTCAAAGTGAACAGCAGCTCTGCCGG
ACCTTGGGCCAATAGCTCTCTGATTCTGCACGGCGGCCTGAGCAGCGATCTGAAGGTGTCATGCAAGGCC
TGGAACATCTACGGCAGCCAGTCTGGCTCTGTGCTGCTGCTTCAGGGAAGAAGCAATCTCGGCACAGGCG
TGGTGCCTGCTGCTCTTGGCGCGCCGGGCGGCGACAAGACCCACACCTGCCCCCCCTGCCCAGCTCCAGA
ACTGCTGGGAGGGCCTTCCGTGTTCCTGTTCCCCCCCAAGCCCAAGGACACCCTGATGATCAGCAGGACC
CCCGAGGTGACCTGCGTGGTGGTGGCCGTGTCCCACGAGGACCCAGAGGTGAAGTTCAACTGGTACGTGG
ACGGCGTGGAGGTGCACAACGCCAAGACCAAGCCCAGAGAGGAGCAGTACAACAGCACCTACAGGGTGGT
GTCCGTGCTGACCGTGCTGCACCAGGACTGGCTGAACGGCAAAGAATACAAGTGCAAAGTCTCCAACAAG
GCCCTGGCTGCCCCAATCGAAAAGACAATCAGCAAGGCCAAGGGCCAGCCACGGGAGCCCCAGGTGTACA
CCCTGCCCCCCAGCCGGGAGGAGATGACCAAGAACCAGGTGTCCCTGACCTGTCTGGTGAAGGGCTTCTA
CCCCAGCGATATCGCCGTGGAGTGGGAGAGCAACGGCCAGCCCGAGAACAACTACAAGACCACCCCCCCA
GTGCTGGACAGCGACGGCAGCTTCTTCCTGTACAGCAAGCTGACCGTGGACAAGTCCAGGTGGCAGCAGG
GCAACGTGTTCAGCTGCAGCGTGATGCACGAGGCCCTGCACAACCACTACACCCAGAAGTCCCTGAGCCT
GAGCCCCGGCGGCAGCGGTCTTAATGATATTTTCGAGGCTCAGAAGATTGAGTGGCATGAACACCACCAC
CATCACCACTAAGGCCGGCCTGTAGTCACTGGCACAACGCGTTACCCGGTAAGCCAATCGGGTATACACG
GTCGTCATACTGCAGACAGGGTTCTTCTACTTTGCAAGATAGTCTTGAGTAGTAAAATAAATAGATAGAG
AAAATCAGCCTCGACTGTGCCTTCTAGTTGCCAGCCATCTGTTGTTTGCCCCTCCCCCGTGCCTTCCTTG
ACCCTGGAAGGTGCCACTCCCACTGTCCTTTCCTAATAAAATGAGGAAATTGCATCACAACACTCAACCC
TATCTCGGTCTATTCTTTTGATTTATAAGGGATTTTGCCGATTTYGGCCTATTGGTTAAAAAATGAGCTG
ATTTAACAAAAATTTAACGCGAATTAATTCTGTGGAATGTGTGTCAGTTAGGGTGTGGAAAGTCCCCAGG
CTCCCCAGCAGGCAGAAGTATGCAAAGCATGCATCTCAATTAGTCAGCAACCAGGTGTGGAAAGTCCCCA
GGCTCCCCAGCAGGCAGAAGTATGCAAAGCATGCATCTCAATTAGTCAGCAACCATAGTCCCGCCCCTAA
CTCCGCCCATCCCGCCCCTAACTCCGCCCAGTTCCGCCCATTCTCCGCCCCATGGCTGACTAATTTTTTT
TATTTATGCAGAGGCCGAGGCCGCCTCTGCCTCTGAGCTATTCCAGAAGTAGTGAGGAGGCTTTTTTGGA
GGCCTAGGCTTTTGCAAAAAGCTCCCGGGAGCTTGTATATCCATTTTCGGATCTGATCAGCACGTGTTGA
CAATTAATCATCGGCATAGTATATCGGCATAGTATAATACGACAAGGTGAGGAACTAAACCATGACCGAG
TACAAGCCCACGGTGCGCCTCGCCACCCGCGACGACGTCCCCAGGGCCGTACGCACCCTCGCCGCCGCGT
TCGCCGACTACCCCGCCACGCGCCACACCGTCGATCCGGACCGCCACATCGAGCGGGTCACCGAGCTGCA
AGAACTCTTCCTCACGCGCGTCGGGCTCGACATCGGCAAGGTGTGGGTCGCGGACGACGGCGCCGCGGTG
GCGGTCTGGACCACGCCGGAGAGCGTCGAAGCGGGGGCGGTGTTCGCCGAGATCGGCCCGCGCATGGCCG
AGTTGAGCGGTTCCCGGCTGGCCGCGCAGCAACAGATGGAAGGCCTCCTGGCGCCGCACCGGCCCAAGGA
GCCCGCGTGGTTCCTGGCCACCGTCGGCGTCTCGCCCGACCACCAGGGCAAGGGTCTGGGCAGCGCCGTC
GTGCTCCCCGGAGTGGAGGCGGCCGAGCGCGCCGGGGTGCCCGCCTTCCTGGAGACATCCGCGCCCCGCA
ACCTCCCCTTCTACGAGCGGCTCGGCTTCACCGTCACCGCCGACGTCGAGGTGCCCGAAGGACCGCGCAC
CTGGTGCATGACCCGCAAGCCCGGTGCCTGACACGTGCTACGAGATTTCGATTCCACCGCCGCCTTCTAT
GAAAGGTTGGGCTTCGGAATCGTTTTCCGGGACGCCGGCTGGATGATCCTCCAGCGCGGGGATCTCATGC
TGGAGTTCTTCGCCCACCCCAACTTGTTTATTGCAGCTTATAATGGTTACAAATAAAGCAATAGCATCAC
AAATTTCACAAATAAAGCATTTTTTTCACTGCATTCTAGTTGTGGTTTGTCCAAACTCATCAATGTATCT
TATCATGTCTGTATACCGTCGACCTCTAGCTAGAGCTTGGCGTAATCATGGTCATTACCAATGCTTAATC
AGTGAGGCACCTATCTCAGCGATCTGTCTATTTCGTTCATCCATAGTTGCCTGACTCCCCGTCGTGTAGA
TAACTACGATACGGGAGGGCTTACCATCTGGCCCCAGCGCTGCGATGATACCGCGAGAACCACGCTCACC
GGCTCCGGATTTATCAGCAATAAACCAGCCAGCCGGAAGGGCCGAGCGCAGAAGTGGTCCTGCAACTTTA
TCCGCCTCCATCCAGTCTATTAATTGTTGCCGGGAAGCTAGAGTAAGTAGTTCGCCAGTTAATAGTTTGC
GCAACGTTGTTGCCATCGCTACAGGCATCGTGGTGTCACGCTCGTCGTTTGGTATGGCTTCATTCAGCTC
CGGTTCCCAACGATCAAGGCGAGTTACATGATCCCCCATGTTGTGCAAAAAAGCGGTTAGCTCCTTCGGT
CCTCCGATCGTTGTCAGAAGTAAGTTGGCCGCAGTGTTATCACTCATGGTTATGGCAGCACTGCATAATT
CTCTTACTGTCATGCCATCCGTAAGATGCTTTTCTGTGACTGGTGAGTACTCAACCAAGTCATTCTGAGA
ATAGTGTATGCGGCGACCGAGTTGCTCTTGCCCGGCGTCAATACGGGATAATACCGCGCCACATAGCAGA
ACTTTAAAAGTGCTCATCATTGGAAAACGTTCTTCGGGGCGAAAACTCTCAAGGATCTTACCGCTGTTGA
GATCCAGTTCGATGTAACCCACTCGTGCACCCAACTGATCTTCAGCATCTTTTACTTTCACCAGCGTTTC
TGGGTGAGCAAAAACAGGAAGGCAAAATGCCGCAAAAAAGGGAATAAGGGCGACACGGAAATGTTGAATA
CTCATATTCTTCCTTTTTCAATATTATTGAAGCATTTATCAGGGTTATTGTCTCATGAGCGGATACATAT
TTGAATGTATTTAGAAAAATAAACAAATAGGGGTCAGTGTTACAACCAATTAACCAATTCTGAACATTAT
CGCGAGCCCATTTATACCTGAATATGGCTCATAACACCCCTTGCTCATGACCAAAATCCCTTAACGTGAG
TTACGCGCGCGTCGTTCCACTGAGCGTCAGACCCCGTAGAAAAGATCAAAGGATCTTCTTGAGATCCTTT
TTTTCTGCGCGTAATCTGCTGCTTGCAAACAAAAAAACCACCGCTACCAGCGGTGGTTTGTTTGCCGGAT
CAAGAGCTACCAACTCTTTTTCCGAAGGTAACTGGCTTCAGCAGAGCGCAGATACCAAATACTGTTCTTC
TAGTGTAGCCGTAGTTAGCCCACCACTTCAAGAACTCTGTAGCACCGCCTACATACCTCGCTCTGCTAAT
CCTGTTACCAGTGGCTGCTGCCAGTGGCGATAAGTCGTGTCTTACCGGGTTGGACTCAAGACGATAGTTA
CCGGATAAGGCGCAGCGGTCGGGCTGAACGGGGGGTTCGTGCACACAGCCCAGCTTGGAGCGAACGACCT
ACACCGAACTGAGATACCTACAGCGTGAGCTATGAGAAAGCGCCACGCTTCCCGAAGGGAGAAAGGCGGA
CAGGTATCCGGTAAGCGGCAGGGTCGGAACAGGAGAGCGCACGAGGGAGCTTCCAGGGGGAAACGCCTGG
TATCTTTATAGTCCTGTCGGGTTTCGCCACCTCTGACTTGAGCGTCGATTTTTGTGATGCTCGTCAGGGG
GGCGGAGCCTATGGAAAAACGCCAGCAACGCGGCCTTTTTACGGTTCCTGGCCTTTTGCTGGCCTTTTGC
TCACATGTTCTTTCCTGCGTTATCCCCTGATTCTGTGGATAACCGTATTACCGCCTTTGAGTGAGCTGAT
ACCGCTCGCCGCAGCCGAACGACCGAGCGCAGCGAGTCAGTGAGCGAGGAAGCGGAAGGCGAGAGTAGGG
AACTGCCAGGCATCAAACTAAGCAGAAGGCCCCTGACGGATGGCCTTTTTGCGTTTCTACAAACTCTTTC
TGTGTTGTAAAACGACGGCCAGTCTTAAGCTCGGGCCCCCTGGGCGGTTCTGATAACGAGTAATCGTTAA
TCCGCAAATAACGTAAAAACCCGCTTCGGCGGGTTTTTTTATGGGGGGAGTTTAGGGAAAGAGCATTTGT
CAGAATATTTAAGGGCGCCTGTCACTTTGCTTGATATATGAGAATTATTTAACCTTATAAATGAGAAAAA
AGCAACGCACTTTAAATAAGATACGTTGCTTTTTCGATTGATGAACACCTATAATTAAACTATTCATCTA
TTATTTATGATTTTTTGTATATACAATATTTCTAGTTTGTTAAAGAGAATTAAGAAAATAAATCTCGAAA
ATAATAAAGGGAAAATCAGTTTTTGATATCAAAATTATACATGTCAACGATAATACAAAATATAATACAA
ACTATAAGATGTTATCAGTATTTATTATCATTTAGAATAAATTTTGTGTCGCCCTTAATTGTGAGCGGAT
AACAATTACGAGCTTCATGCACAGTGGCGTTGACTCAATATTGGCCATTAGCCATATTATTCATTGGTTA
TATAGCATAAATCAATATTGGCTATTGGCCATTGCATACGTTGTATCTATATCATAATATGTACATTTAT
ATTGGCTCATGTCCAATATGACCGCCATGTT
