>Addgene plasmid #156853 | pD649-HAsp-SIGLEC5-Fc(DAPA)-AviTag-6xHis | depositor partial sequence | sequence record 302816 | insert (extracellular domain)
GAAAAGCCTGTGTATGAGCTGCAGGTCCAGAAAAGCGTGACCGTGCAAGAGGGCCTGTGTGTGCTGGTGC
CTTGCAGCTTTAGCTACCCTTGGCGGAGCTGGTACAGCAGCCCTCCTCTGTACGTGTACTGGTTCAGAGA
TGGCGAGATCCCCTACTACGCCGAGGTGGTGGCCACAAACAACCCCGACAGAAGAGTGAAGCCCGAGACA
CAGGGCAGATTCAGACTGCTGGGCGACGTGCAGAAGAAGAACTGCAGCCTGAGCATCGGCGACGCCCGGA
TGGAAGATACCGGCAGCTACTTCTTCAGAGTGGAACGCGGCAGGGACGTGAAGTACAGCTACCAGCAGAA
CAAGCTGAACCTGGAAGTGACAGCCCTGATCGAGAAGCCCGACATCCACTTTCTGGAACCCCTGGAAAGC
GGCAGACCCACCAGACTGTCTTGTAGCCTGCCTGGCAGCTGTGAAGCTGGCCCTCCACTGACCTTTAGCT
GGACCGGCAATGCCCTGTCTCCTCTGGACCCTGAGACAACCAGAAGCAGCGAGCTGACCCTGACACCTAG
ACCTGAGGACCACGGCACCAATCTGACCTGCCAGATGAAGAGGCAGGGCGCCCAAGTGACCACCGAGAGA
ACAGTGCAGCTGAACGTGTCCTACGCTCCCCAGACCATCACCATCTTCCGGAACGGAATCGCCCTGGAAA
TCCTGCAGAACACCAGCTACCTGCCTGTGCTGGAAGGCCAGGCTCTGAGACTGCTGTGTGACGCCCCTAG
CAATCCTCCTGCTCACCTGAGCTGGTTTCAGGGCAGCCCAGCTCTGAACGCCACACCTATCAGCAACACC
GGCATCCTGGAACTGAGAAGAGTGCGGAGCGCTGAGGAAGGCGGCTTCACTTGTAGAGCCCAGCATCCTC
TGGGCTTTCTGCAGATCTTCCTGAACCTGAGCGTGTACAGCCTGCCACAGCTGCTGGGACCTAGCTGTTC
TTGGGAAGCCGAGGGCCTGCACTGCCGGTGTAGCTTTAGAGCTAGACCCGCTCCTAGCCTGTGTTGGCGG
CTGGAAGAGAAACCTCTGGAAGGCAATAGCAGCCAGGGCAGCTTCAAAGTGAACAGCAGCTCTGCCGGAC
CTTGGGCCAATAGCTCTCTGATTCTGCACGGCGGCCTGAGCAGCGATCTGAAGGTGTCATGCAAGGCCTG
GAACATCTACGGCAGCCAGTCTGGCTCTGTGCTGCTGCTTCAGGGAAGAAGCAATCTCGGCACAGGCGTG
GTGCCTGCTGCTCTT
